Addgene plasmid #188766: pHR-UCOE-EF1a-Zim3-dCas9-P2A-mCherry
Purpose: dCas9 with an N-term Zim3 KRAB-NLS fusion, a C-term HA-2xNLS
Depositing lab: Marco Jost & Jonathan Weissman. Depositing organization: Whitehead Institute for Biomedical Research. Publication: Maximizing CRISPRi efficacy and accessibility with dual-sgRNA libraries and optimal effectors. Replogle JM, Bonnar JL, Pogson AN, Liem CR, Maier NK, Ding Y, Russell BJ, Wang X, Leng K, Guna A, Norman TM, Pak RA, Ramos DM, Ward ME, Gilbert LA, Kampmann M, Weissman JS, Jost M. eLife. 2022 Dec 28;11:e81856. doi: 10.7554/eLife.81856. PubMed 36576240.
Backbone
  Vector backbone: pMH0006, Addgene # 135448
  Vector type: Lentiviral
  Selectable markers: mCherry
Growth in bacteria
  Bacterial resistance: Ampicillin, 100 μg/mL
  Growth temperature: 37°C
  Growth strain: NEB Stable
  Copy number: High Copy
Gene/Insert
  Gene/Insert name: Zim3-dCas9
  Species: Multiple
  Promoter: EF1a
  Tag / fusion protein: Zim3 KRAB-NLS fusion (N terminal on insert); HA-2xNLS (C terminal on insert)
  Cloning method: Gibson Cloning
Terms and licenses: Academic/Nonprofit Terms; Industry Terms: Not Available to Industry
Depositor comments: Human lentiviral vector for expression of dCas9 with an N-terminal Zim3 KRAB-NLS fusion, a C-terminal HA-2xNLS, and mCherry linked by a P2A site from an EF1a promoter with an upstream ubiquitous chromatin opening element, pJB109. Please visit https://doi.org/10.1101/2022.07.13.499814 for bioRxiv preprint.
How to cite: pHR-UCOE-EF1a-Zim3-dCas9-P2A-mCherry was a gift from Marco Jost & Jonathan Weissman (Addgene plasmid # 188766 ; http://n2t.net/addgene:188766 ; RRID:Addgene_188766)
