[The description below was written by a language model from this plasmid's Addgene catalogue record and pLannotate feature annotations shown in this document.]
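Description:
pHR-UCOE-EF1a-Zim3-dCas9-P2A-mCherry is an HIV-1-based lentiviral transfer vector of about 15.7 kb, built on the pMH0006 backbone, for stable delivery of a CRISPR interference (CRISPRi) effector into human cells. It is propagated in E. coli as a high-copy plasmid through a ColE1/pUC-type origin with ampicillin selection (AmpR). The bacterial portion also carries remnants typical of the older pHR lineage, including fragments of TcR, bom and rop, and an SV40 promoter–gpt–SV40 small t intron/poly(A) segment. These lie outside the viral genome and have no stated role here. The packaged region runs from a truncated 5' LTR through the Ψ packaging signal with partial gag, the RRE for Rev-dependent export and the cPPT/CTS, and ends in a WPRE and a self-inactivating ΔU3 3' LTR.

The payload is a single open reading frame driven by the human EF1α promoter with its intron A. According to the depositor, a ubiquitous chromatin opening element sits upstream to counteract transgene silencing; it is not annotated in the feature table, though an unannotated stretch precedes the promoter. The encoded protein is the KRAB repressor domain of human ZIM3 plus an NLS, fused to the N-terminus of catalytically dead S. pyogenes Cas9 (annotated generically as Cas9), followed by a C-terminal HA tag and two NLS. A P2A self-cleaving peptide then links mCherry, so the reporter is produced as a separate protein from the same transcript. There is no drug-resistance marker for mammalian cells, so mCherry fluorescence is used to identify or sort transduced cells. When co-expressed with sgRNAs, Zim3-dCas9 is recruited to promoters to repress transcription, and the construct is used to generate CRISPRi cell lines for gene knockdown and genetic screens.
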