Features (pLannotate 1.2.2; 38 found; start..end, strand, type, name):
     40..58      -  promoter       SP6 promoter: promoter for bacteriophage SP6 RNA polymerase
    286..565     +  CDS            TcR (fragment): tetracycline efflux protein; tet; confers resistance to tetracycline
    566..614     -  misc_feature   bom (fragment): basis of mobility region from pBR322
    716..751     -  CDS            rop (fragment): Rop protein, which maintains plasmids at low copy number; rop
    846..950     +  promoter       AmpR promoter: bla
    951..1811    +  CDS            AmpR: β-lactamase; bla; confers resistance to ampicillin, carbenicillin, and related antibiotics
   1982..2570    +  rep_origin     ori: high-copy-number ColE1/pMB1/pBR322/pUC origin of replication
   2753..2809    +  CDS            lacI (fragment): lac repressor; lacI; The lac repressor binds to the lac operator to inhibit transcription in E. coli. This inhibition can be relieved by adding lactose or isopropyl-β-D-thiogalactopyranoside (IPTG).
   2816..3145    +  promoter       SV40 promoter: SV40 enhancer and early promoter
   3345..3464    +  CDS            gpt (fragment): XGPT_ECOLI - Also known as gpp, gxu. Experimental evidence at protein level: Swiss-Prot protein existence level 1. Purine salvage pathway enzyme that catalyzes the transfer of the ribosyl-5-phosphate group from 5-phospho-alpha-D-ribose 1- diphosphate (PRPP) to the N9 position of the 6-oxopurines guanine and xanthine to form the corresponding ribonucleotides GMP (guanosine 5'- monophosphate) and XMP (xanthosine 5'-monophosphate), with the release of PPi. To a lesser extent, also acts on hypoxanthine (PubMed:9100006, PubMed:3886014). Does not ribophosphorylate adenine (PubMed:3886014). From Esch
   3464..3799    +  CDS            gpt (fragment): XGPT_ECOLI - Also known as gpp, gxu. Experimental evidence at protein level: Swiss-Prot protein existence level 1. Purine salvage pathway enzyme that catalyzes the transfer of the ribosyl-5-phosphate group from 5-phospho-alpha-D-ribose 1- diphosphate (PRPP) to the N9 position of the 6-oxopurines guanine and xanthine to form the corresponding ribonucleotides GMP (guanosine 5'- monophosphate) and XMP (xanthosine 5'-monophosphate), with the release of PPi. To a lesser extent, also acts on hypoxanthine (PubMed:9100006, PubMed:3886014). Does not ribophosphorylate adenine (PubMed:3886014). From Esch
   3894..4199    +  CDS            frsA (fragment): FRSA_ECOLI - Also known as yafA. Experimental evidence at protein level: Swiss-Prot protein existence level 1. Catalyzes the hydrolysis of esters (PubMed:15808744). Displays esterase activity toward pNP-butyrate (PubMed:15808744). May stimulate mixed-acid fermentation by acting as a fermentation/respiration switch that down-regulates respiration and up- regulates fermentation rates (PubMed:15169777). From Escherichia coli (strain K12).
   4203..4277    +  CDS            small t antigen (fragment): SV40 (simian virus 40) small t antigen
   4279..4344    +  intron         small t intron: SV40 (simian virus 40) small t antigen intron
   4474..4494    +  CDS            SV40 NLS: nuclear localization signal of SV40 (simian virus 40) large T antigen
   4813..4896    +  CDS            large T antigen (fragment): large T antigen from SV40 (simian virus 40)
   4919..5053    +  polyA_signal   SV40 poly(A) signal: SV40 polyadenylation signal
   5220..5549    +  CDS            nef (fragment): NEF_HV1BR - Experimental evidence at protein level: Swiss-Prot protein existence level 1. Extracellular Nef protein targets CD4(+) T-lymphocytes for apoptosis by interacting with CXCR4 surface receptors (PubMed:14990729). From Human immunodeficiency virus type 1 group M subtype B (isolate BRU/LAI) (HIV-1).
   5597..5854    +  LTR            5' LTR (truncated): truncated 5' long terminal repeat (LTR) from HIV-1
   5901..6026    +  misc_feature   HIV-1 Ψ: packaging signal of human immunodeficiency virus type 1
   6010..6348    +  CDS            HIV-1 gag (fragment): gag protein from human immunodeficiency virus 1; gag
   6523..6756    +  misc_feature   RRE: The Rev response element (RRE) of HIV-1 allows for Rev-dependent mRNA export from the nucleus to the cytoplasm.
   7133..7233    +  CDS            Rev (fragment): human immunodeficiency virus 1 (HIV-1) Rev protein; rev; enhances nuclear export of unspliced and incompletely spliced viral mRNAs
   7270..7387    +  misc_feature   cPPT/CTS: central polypurine tract and central termination sequence of HIV-1
   7424..7447    -  misc_feature   MCS (fragment): pBluescript multiple cloning site
   8138..8349    +  promoter       EF-1α core promoter: core promoter for human elongation factor EF-1α
   8350..9288    +  intron         EF-1α intron A: intron upstream of the start codon of human EF-1α
   9352..9651    +  CDS            ZIM3 (fragment): ZIM3_HUMAN - Also known as ZNF657. Experimental evidence at protein level: Swiss-Prot protein existence level 1. May be involved in transcriptional regulation. From Homo sapiens (Human).
   9653..9677    -  protein_bind   attB2: mutant version of attB; recombination site for the Gateway® BP reaction BP Clonase™
   9745..9765    +  misc_feature   MCS (fragment): multiple cloning site
   9772..13875   +  CDS            Cas9: Cas9 (Csn1) endonuclease from the Streptococcus pyogenes Type II CRISPR/Cas system generates RNA-guided double strand breaks in DNA
  14038..14744   +  CDS            mCherry (fragment): monomeric derivative of DsRed fluorescent protein (Shaner et al., 2004) mammalian codon-optimized
  14754..14772   +  misc_feature   MCS (fragment): pUC18/19 multiple cloning site
  14773..14791   +  misc_feature   MCS (fragment): pBluescript multiple cloning site
  14791..15379   +  misc_feature   WPRE: woodchuck hepatitis virus posttranscriptional regulatory element
  15380..15402   +  misc_feature   MCS (fragment): pBluescript multiple cloning site
  15419..15487   +  CDS            nef (fragment): NEF_HV1Z2 - Experimental evidence at protein level: Swiss-Prot protein existence level 1. Extracellular Nef protein targets CD4(+) T-lymphocytes for apoptosis by interacting with CXCR4 surface receptors. From Human immunodeficiency virus type 1 group M subtype D (isolate Z2/CDC-Z34) (HIV-1).
  15489..15      +  LTR            3' LTR (ΔU3) (across the origin): self-inactivating 3' long terminal repeat (LTR) from HIV-1
>Addgene plasmid #188766 | pHR-UCOE-EF1a-Zim3-dCas9-P2A-mCherry | addgene full sequence | sequence record 374881 | Addgene NGS Result
GGAAAATCTCTAGCAGCATCTAGAATTAATTCCGTGTATTCTATAGTGTCACCTAAATCGTATGTGTATG
ATACATAAGGTTATGTATTAATTGTAGCCGCGTTCTAACGACAATATGTACAAGCCTAATTGTGTAGCAT
CTGGCTTACTGAAGCAGACCCTATCATCTCTCTCGTAAACTGCCGTCAGAGTCGGTTTGGTTGGACGAAC
CTTCTGAGTTTCTGGTAACGCCGTCCCGCACCCGGAAATGGTCAGCGAACCAATCAGCAGGGTCATCGCT
AGCCAGATCCTCTACGCCGGACGCATCGTGGCCGGCATCACCGGCGCCACAGGTGCGGTTGCTGGCGCCT
ATATCGCCGACATCACCGATGGGGAAGATCGGGCTCGCCACTTCGGGCTCATGAGCGCTTGTTTCGGCGT
GGGTATGGTGGCAGGCCCCGTGGCCGGGGGACTGTTGGGCGCCATCTCCTTGCATGCACCATTCCTTGCG
GCGGCGGTGCTCAACGGCCTCAACCTACTACTGGGCTGCTTCCTAATGCAGGAGTCGCATAAGGGAGAGC
GTCGAATGGTGCACTCTCAGTACAATCTGCTCTGATGCCGCATAGTTAAGCCAGCCCCGACACCCGCCAA
CACCCGCTGACGCGCCCTGACGGGCTTGTCTGCTCCCGGCATCCGCTTACAGACAAGCTGTGACCGTCTC
CGGGAGCTGCATGTGTCAGAGGTTTTCACCGTCATCACCGAAACGCGCGAGACGAAAGGGCCTCGTGATA
CGCCTATTTTTATAGGTTAATGTCATGATAATAATGGTTTCTTAGACGTCAGGTGGCACTTTTCGGGGAA
ATGTGCGCGGAACCCCTATTTGTTTATTTTTCTAAATACATTCAAATATGTATCCGCTCATGAGACAATA
ACCCTGATAAATGCTTCAATAATATTGAAAAAGGAAGAGTATGAGTATTCAACATTTCCGTGTCGCCCTT
ATTCCCTTTTTTGCGGCATTTTGCCTTCCTGTTTTTGCTCACCCAGAAACGCTGGTGAAAGTAAAAGATG
CTGAAGATCAGTTGGGTGCACGAGTGGGTTACATCGAACTGGATCTCAACAGCGGTAAGATCCTTGAGAG
TTTTCGCCCCGAAGAACGTTTTCCAATGATGAGCACTTTTAAAGTTCTGCTATGTGGCGCGGTATTATCC
CGTATTGACGCCGGGCAAGAGCAACTCGGTCGCCGCATACACTATTCTCAGAATGACTTGGTTGAGTACT
CACCAGTCACAGAAAAGCATCTTACGGATGGCATGACAGTAAGAGAATTATGCAGTGCTGCCATAACCAT
GAGTGATAACACTGCGGCCAACTTACTTCTGACAACGATCGGAGGACCGAAGGAGCTAACCGCTTTTTTG
CACAACATGGGGGATCATGTAACTCGCCTTGATCGTTGGGAACCGGAGCTGAATGAAGCCATACCAAACG
ACGAGCGTGACACCACGATGCCTGTAGCAATGGCAACAACGTTGCGCAAACTATTAACTGGCGAACTACT
TACTCTAGCTTCCCGGCAACAATTAATAGACTGGATGGAGGCGGATAAAGTTGCAGGACCACTTCTGCGC
TCGGCCCTTCCGGCTGGCTGGTTTATTGCTGATAAATCTGGAGCCGGTGAGCGTGGGTCTCGCGGTATCA
TTGCAGCACTGGGGCCAGATGGTAAGCCCTCCCGTATCGTAGTTATCTACACGACGGGGAGTCAGGCAAC
TATGGATGAACGAAATAGACAGATCGCTGAGATAGGTGCCTCACTGATTAAGCATTGGTAACTGTCAGAC
CAAGTTTACTCATATATACTTTAGATTGATTTAAAACTTCATTTTTAATTTAAAAGGATCTAGGTGAAGA
TCCTTTTTGATAATCTCATGACCAAAATCCCTTAACGTGAGTTTTCGTTCCACTGAGCGTCAGACCCCGT
AGAAAAGATCAAAGGATCTTCTTGAGATCCTTTTTTTCTGCGCGTAATCTGCTGCTTGCAAACAAAAAAA
CCACCGCTACCAGCGGTGGTTTGTTTGCCGGATCAAGAGCTACCAACTCTTTTTCCGAAGGTAACTGGCT
TCAGCAGAGCGCAGATACCAAATACTGTTCTTCTAGTGTAGCCGTAGTTAGGCCACCACTTCAAGAACTC
TGTAGCACCGCCTACATACCTCGCTCTGCTAATCCTGTTACCAGTGGCTGCTGCCAGTGGCGATAAGTCG
TGTCTTACCGGGTTGGACTCAAGACGATAGTTACCGGATAAGGCGCAGCGGTCGGGCTGAACGGGGGGTT
CGTGCACACAGCCCAGCTTGGAGCGAACGACCTACACCGAACTGAGATACCTACAGCGTGAGCTATGAGA
AAGCGCCACGCTTCCCGAAGGGAGAAAGGCGGACAGGTATCCGGTAAGCGGCAGGGTCGGAACAGGAGAG
CGCACGAGGGAGCTTCCAGGGGGAAACGCCTGGTATCTTTATAGTCCTGTCGGGTTTCGCCACCTCTGAC
TTGAGCGTCGATTTTTGTGATGCTCGTCAGGGGGGCGGAGCCTATGGAAAAACGCCAGCAACGCGGCCTT
TTTACGGTTCCTGGCCTTTTGCTGGCCTTTTGCTCACATGTTCTTTCCTGCGTTATCCCCTGATTCTGTG
GATAACCGTATTACCGCCTTTGAGTGAGCTGATACCGCTCGCCGCAGCCGAACGACCGAGCGCAGCGAGT
CAGTGAGCGAGGAAGCGGAAGAGCGCCCAATACGCAAACCGCCTCTCCCCGCGCGTTGGCCGATTCATTA
ATGCAGCTGTGGAATGTGTGTCAGTTAGGGTGTGGAAAGTCCCCAGGCTCCCCAGCAGGCAGAAGTATGC
AAAGCATGCATCTCAATTAGTCAGCAACCAGGTGTGGAAAGTCCCCAGGCTCCCCAGCAGGCAGAAGTAT
GCAAAGCATGCATCTCAATTAGTCAGCAACCATAGTCCCGCCCCTAACTCCGCCCATCCCGCCCCTAACT
CCGCCCAGTTCCGCCCATTCTCCGCCCCATGGCTGACTAATTTTTTTTATTTATGCAGAGGCCGAGGCCG
CCTCGGCCTCTGAGCTATTCCAGAAGTAGTGAGGAGGCTTTTTTGGAGGCCTAGGCTTTTGCAAAAAGCT
TGGACACAAGACAGGCTTGCGAGATATGTTTGAGAATACCACTTTATCCCGCGTCAGGGAGAGGCAGTGC
GTAAAAAGACGCGGACTCATGTGAAATACTGGTTTTTAGTGCGCCAGATCTCTATAATCTCGCGCAACCT
ATTTTCCCCTCGAACACTTTTTAAGCCGTAGATAAACAGGCTGGGACACTTCACATGAGCGAAAAATACA
TCGTCACCTGGGACATGTTGCAGATCCATGCACGTAAACTCGCAAGCCGACTGATGCCTTCTGAACAATG
GAAAGGCATTATTGCCGTAAGCCGTGGCGGTCTGTACCGGGTGCGTTACTGGCGCGTGAACTGGGTATTC
GTCATGTCGATACCGTTTGTATTTCCAGCTACGATCACGACAACCAGCGCGAGCTTAAAGTGCTGAAACG
CGCAGAAGGCGATGGCGAAGGCTTCATCGTTATTGATGACCTGGTGGATACCGGTGGTACTGCGGTTGCG
ATTCGTGAAATGTATCCAAAAGCGCACTTTGTCACCATCTTCGCAAAACCGGCTGGTCGTCCGCTGGTTG
ATGACTATGTTGTTGATATCCCGCAAGATACCTGGATTGAACAGCCGTGGGATATGGGCGTCGTATTCGT
CCCGCCAATCTCCGGTCGCTAATCTTTTCAACGCCTGGCACTGCCGGGCGTTGTTCTTTTTAACTTCAGG
CGGGTTACAATAGTTTCCAGTAAGTATTCTGGAGGCTGCATCCATGACACAGGCAAACCTGAGCGAAACC
CTGTTCAAACCCCGCTTTAAACATCCTGAAACCTCGACGCTAGTCCGCCGCTTTAATCACGGCGCACAAC
CGCCTGTGCAGTCGGCCCTTGATGGTAAAACCATCCCTCACTGGTATCGCATGATTAACCGTCTGATGTG
GATCTGGCGCGGCATTGACCCACGCGAAATCCTCGACGTCCAGGCACGTATTGTGATGAGCGATGCCGAA
CGTACCGACGATGATTTATACGATACGGTGATTGGCTACCGTGGCGGCAACTGGATTTATGAGTGGGCCC
CGGATCTTTGTGAAGGAACCTTACTTCTGTGGTGTGACATAATTGGACAAACTACCTACAGAGATTTAAA
GCTCTAAGGTAAATATAAAATTTTTAAGTGTATAATGTGTTAAACTACTGATTCTAATTGTTTGTGTATT
TTAGATTCCAACCTATGGAACTGATGAATGGGAGCAGTGGTGGAATGCCTTTAATGAGGAAAACCTGTTT
TGCTCAGAAGAAATGCCATCTAGTGATGATGAGGCTACTGCTGACTCTCAACATTCTACTCCTCCAAAAA
AGAAGAGAAAGGTAGAAGACCCCAAGGACTTTCCTTCAGAATTGCTAAGTTTTTTGAGTCATGCTGTGTT
TAGTAATAGAACTCTTGCTTGCTTTGCTATTTACACCACAAAGGAAAAAGCTGCACTGCTATACAAGAAA
ATTATGGAAAAATATTCTGTAACCTTTATAAGTAGGCATAACAGTTATAATCATAACATACTGTTTTTTC
TTACTCCACACAGGCATAGAGTGTCTGCTATTAATAACTATGCTCAAAAATTGTGTACCTTTAGCTTTTT
AATTTGTAAAGGGGTTAATAAGGAATATTTGATGTATAGTGCCTTGACTAGAGATCATAATCAGCCATAC
CACATTTGTAGAGGTTTTACTTGCTTTAAAAAACCTCCCACACCTCCCCCTGAACCTGAAACATAAAATG
AATGCAATTGTTGTTGTTAACTTGTTTATTGCAGCTTATAATGGTTACAAATAAAGCAATAGCATCACAA
ATTTCACAAATAAAGCATTTTTTTCACTGCATTCTAGTTGTGGTTTGTCCAAACTCATCAATGTATCTTA
TCATGTCTGGATCAACTGGATAACTCAAGCTAACCAAAATCATCCCAAACTTCCCACCCCATACCCTATT
ACCACTGCCAATTACCTGTGGTTTCATTTACTCTAAACCTGTGATTCCTCTGAATTATTTTCATTTTAAA
GAAATTGTATTTGTTAAATATGTACTACAAACTTAGTAGTTGGAAGGGCTAATTCACTCCCAAAGAAGAC
AAGATATCCTTGATCTGTGGATCTACCACACACAAGGCTACTTCCCTGATTAGCAGAACTACACACCAGG
GCCAGGGGTCAGATATCCACTGACCTTTGGATGGTGCTACAAGCTAGTACCAGTTGAGCCAGATAAGGTA
GAAGAGGCCAATAAAGGAGAGAACACCAGCTTGTTACACCCTGTGAGCCTGCATGGGATGGATGACCCGG
AGAGAGAAGTGTTAGAGTGGAGGTTTGACAGCCGCCTAGCATTTCATCACGTGGCCCGAGAGCTGCATCC
GGAGTACTTCAAGAACTGCTGATATCGAGCTTGCTACAAGGGACTTTCCGCTGGGGACTTTCCAGGGAGG
CGTGGCCTGGGCGGGACTGGGGAGTGGCGAGCCCTCAGATCCTGCATATAAGCAGCTGCTTTTTGCCTGT
ACTGGGTCTCTCTGGTTAGACCAGATCTGAGCCTGGGAGCTCTCTGGCTAACTAGGGAACCCACTGCTTA
AGCCTCAATAAAGCTTGCCTTGAGTGCTTCAAGTAGTGTGTGCCCGTCTGTTGTGTGACTCTGGTAACTA
GAGATCCCTCAGACCCTTTTAGTCAGTGTGGAAAATCTCTAGCAGTGGCGCCCGAACAGGGACTTGAAAG
CGAAAGGGAAACCAGAGGAGCTCTCTCGACGCAGGACTCGGCTTGCTGAAGCGCGCACGGCAAGAGGCGA
GGGGCGGCGACTGGTGAGTACGCCAAAAATTTTGACTAGCGGAGGCTAGAAGGAGAGAGATGGGTGCGAG
AGCGTCAGTATTAAGCGGGGGAGAATTAGATCGCGATGGGAAAAAATTCGGTTAAGGCCAGGGGGAAAGA
AAAAATATAAATTAAAACATATAGTATGGGCAAGCAGGGAGCTAGAACGATTCGCAGTTAATCCTGGCCT
GTTAGAAACATCAGAAGGCTGTAGACAAATACTGGGACAGCTACAACCATCCCTTCAGACAGGATCAGAA
GAACTTAGATCATTATATAATACAGTAGCAACCCTCTATTGTGTGCATCAAAGGATAGAGATAAAAGACA
CCAAGGAAGCTTTAGACAAGATAGAGGAAGAGCAAAACAAAAGTAAGACCACCGCACAGCAAGCGGCCGG
CCGCTGATCTTCAGACCTGGAGGAGGAGATATGAGGGACAATTGGAGAAGTGAATTATATAAATATAAAG
TAGTAAAAATTGAACCATTAGGAGTAGCACCCACCAAGGCAAAGAGAAGAGTGGTGCAGAGAGAAAAAAG
AGCAGTGGGAATAGGAGCTTTGTTCCTTGGGTTCTTGGGAGCAGCAGGAAGCACTATGGGCGCAGCGTCA
ATGACGCTGACGGTACAGGCCAGACAATTATTGTCTGGTATAGTGCAGCAGCAGAACAATTTGCTGAGGG
CTATTGAGGCGCAACAGCATCTGTTGCAACTCACAGTCTGGGGCATCAAGCAGCTCCAGGCAAGAATCCT
GGCTGTGGAAAGATACCTAAAGGATCAACAGCTCCTGGGGATTTGGGGTTGCTCTGGAAAACTCATTTGC
ACCACTGCTGTGCCTTGGAATGCTAGTTGGAGTAATAAATCTCTGGAACAGATTTGGAATCACACGACCT
GGATGGAGTGGGACAGAGAAATTAACAATTACACAAGCTTAATACACTCCTTAATTGAAGAATCGCAAAA
CCAGCAAGAAAAGAATGAACAAGAATTATTGGAATTAGATAAATGGGCAAGTTTGTGGAATTGGTTTAAC
ATAACAAATTGGCTGTGGTATATAAAATTATTCATAATGATAGTAGGAGGCTTGGTAGGTTTAAGAATAG
TTTTTGCTGTACTTTCTATAGTGAATAGAGTTAGGCAGGGATATTCACCATTATCGTTTCAGACCCACCT
CCCAACCCCGAGGGGACCCGACAGGCCCGAAGGAATAGAAGAAGAAGGTGGAGAGAGAGACAGAGACAGA
TCCATTCGATTAGTGAACGGATCTCGACGGTATCGCCAAATGGCAGTATTCATCCACAATTTTAAAAGAA
AAGGGGGGATTGGGGGGTACAGTGCAGGGGAAAGAATAGTAGACATAATAGCAACAGACATACAAACTAA
AGAATTACAAAAACAAATTACAAAAATTCAAAATTTTCGGGTTTATTACAGGGACAGCAGAGATCCAGTT
TGGATCGATAAGCTTGATATCGAATTCGGGAGGTGGTCCCTGCAGTTACGCCAATGATAACCCCCGCCAG
AAAAATCTTAGTAGCCTTCCCTTTTTGTTTTCCGTGCCCCAACTCGGCGGATTGACTCGGCCCCTTCCGG
AAACACCCGAATCAACTTCTAGTCAAATTATTGTTCACGCCGCAATGACCCACCCCTGGCCCGCGTCTGT
GGAACTGACCCCTGGTGTACAGGAGAGTTCGCTGCTGAAAGTGGTCCCAAAGGGGTACTAGTTTTTAAGC
TCCCAACTCCCCCTCCCCCAGCGTCTGGAGGATTCCACACCCTCGCACCGCAGGGGCGAGGAAGTGGGCG
GAGTCCGGTTTTGGCGCCAGCCGCTGAGGCTGCCAAGCAGAAAAGCCACCGCTGAGGAGACTCCGGTCAC
TGTCCTCGCCCCGCCTCCCCCTTCCCTCCCCTTGGGGACCACCGGGCGCCACGCCGCGAACGGTAAGTGC
CGCGGTCGTCGGCGCCTCCGCCCTCCCCCTAGGGCCCCAATTCCCAGCGGGCGCGGCGCGCGGCCCCTCC
CCCCGCCGGGCGCGCGCCCGCTGCCCCGCCCTTCGTGGCCGCCCGGCGTGGGCGGTGCCACCCCTCCCCC
CGGCGGCCCCGCGCGCAGCTCCCGGCTCCCTCCCCCTTCGGATGTGGCTTGAGCTGTAGGCGCGGAGGGG
CTCCGGTGCCCGTCAGTGGGCAGAGCGCACATCGCCCACAGTCCCCGAGAAGTTGGGGGGAGGGGTCGGC
AATTGAACCGGTGCCTAGAGAAGGTGGCGCGGGGTAAACTGGGAAAGTGATGTCGTGTACTGGCTCCGCC
TTTTTCCCGAGGGTGGGGGAGAACCGTATATAAGTGCAGTAGTCGCCGTGAACGTTCTTTTTCGCAACGG
GTTTGCCGCCAGAACACAGGTAAGTGCCGTGTGTGGTTCCCGCGGGCCTGGCCTCTTTACGGGTTATGGC
CCTTGCGTGCCTTGAATTACTTCCACCTGGCTGCAGTACGTGATTCTTGATCCCGAGCTTCGGGTTGGAA
GTGGGTGGGAGAGTTCGAGGCCTTGCGCTTAAGGAGCCCCTTCGCCTCGTGCTTGAGTTGAGGCCTGGCC
TGGGCGCTGGGGCCGCCGCGTGCGAATCTGGTGGCACCTTCGCGCCTGTCTCGCTGCTTTCGATAAGTCT
CTAGCCATTTAAAATTTTTGATGACCTGCTGCGACGCTTTTTTTCTGGCAAGATAGTCTTGTAAATGCGG
GCCAAGATCTGCACACTGGTATTTCGGTTTTTGGGGCCGCGGGCGGCGACGGGGCCCGTGCGTCCCAGCG
CACATGTTCGGCGAGGCGGGGCCTGCGAGCGCGGCCACCGAGAATCGGACGGGGGTAGTCTCAAGCTGGC
CGGCCTGCTCTGGTGCCTGGCCTCGCGCCGCCGTGTATCGCCCCGCCCTGGGCGGCAAGGCTGGCCCGGT
CGGCACCAGTTGCGTGAGCGGAAAGATGGCCGCTTCCCGGCCCTGCTGCAGGGAGCTCAAAATGGAGGAC
GCGGCGCTCGGGAGAGCGGGCGGGTGAGTCACCCACACAAAGGAAAAGGGCCTTTCCGTCCTCAGCCGTC
GCTTCATGTGACTCCACGGAGTACCGGGCGCCGTCCAGGCACCTCGATTAGTTCTCGAGCTTTTGGAGTA
CGTCGTCTTTAGGTTGGGGGGAGGGGTTTTATGCGATGGAGTTTCCCCACACTGAGTGGGTGGAGACTGA
AGTTAGGCCAGCTTGGCACTTGATGTAATTCTCCTTGGAATTTGCCCTTTTTGAGTTTGGATCTTGGTTC
ATTCTCAAGCCTCAGACAGTGGTTCAAAGTTTTTTTCTTCCATTTCAGGTGTCGTGGAATTCTCACGCGT
CTGCAGGATATCAAGCTTGCGGTACCGCGGGCCCGGCCACCATGAACAATTCCCAGGGAAGAGTGACCTT
CGAGGATGTCACTGTGAACTTCACCCAGGGGGAGTGGCAGCGGCTGAATCCCGAACAGAGAAACTTGTAC
AGGGATGTGATGCTGGAGAATTACAGCAACCTTGTCTCTGTGGGACAAGGGGAAACCACCAAACCCGATG
TGATCTTGAGGTTGGAACAAGGAAAGGAGCCATGGTTGGAGGAAGAGGAAGTGCTGGGAAGTGGCCGTGC
AGAAAAAAATGGGGACATTGGAGGGCAGATTTGGAAGCCAAAGGATGTGAAAGAGAGTCTCTACCCAACT
TTCTTGTACAAAGTGGTTGGTGGATCTGGAGGTTCTCCCAAGAAGAAGCGCAAGGTGGGACGCGTCTGCA
GGATATCAAGCTTGCGGTACCGCGGGCCCGGGATCGCCACCATGGACAAGAAGTACAGCATCGGCCTGGC
CATCGGCACCAACTCTGTGGGCTGGGCCGTGATCACCGACGAGTACAAGGTGCCCAGCAAGAAATTCAAG
GTGCTGGGCAACACCGACCGGCACAGCATCAAGAAGAACCTGATCGGCGCCCTGCTGTTCGACAGCGGAG
AAACAGCCGAGGCCACCCGGCTGAAGAGAACCGCCAGAAGAAGATACACCAGACGGAAGAACCGGATCTG
CTATCTGCAAGAGATCTTCAGCAACGAGATGGCCAAGGTGGACGACAGCTTCTTCCACAGACTGGAAGAG
TCCTTCCTGGTGGAAGAGGATAAGAAGCACGAGCGGCACCCCATCTTCGGCAACATCGTGGACGAGGTGG
CCTACCACGAGAAGTACCCCACCATCTACCACCTGAGAAAGAAACTGGTGGACAGCACCGACAAGGCCGA
CCTGCGGCTGATCTATCTGGCCCTGGCCCACATGATCAAGTTCCGGGGCCACTTCCTGATCGAGGGCGAC
CTGAACCCCGACAACAGCGACGTGGACAAGCTGTTCATCCAGCTGGTGCAGACCTACAACCAGCTGTTCG
AGGAAAACCCCATCAACGCCAGCGGCGTGGACGCCAAGGCCATCCTGTCTGCCAGACTGAGCAAGAGCAG
ACGGCTGGAAAATCTGATCGCCCAGCTGCCCGGCGAGAAGAAGAATGGCCTGTTCGGCAACCTGATTGCC
CTGAGCCTGGGCCTGACCCCCAACTTCAAGAGCAACTTCGACCTGGCCGAGGATGCCAAACTGCAGCTGA
GCAAGGACACCTACGACGACGACCTGGACAACCTGCTGGCCCAGATCGGCGACCAGTACGCCGACCTGTT
TCTGGCCGCCAAGAACCTGTCCGACGCCATCCTGCTGAGCGACATCCTGAGAGTGAACACCGAGATCACC
AAGGCCCCCCTGAGCGCCTCTATGATCAAGAGATACGACGAGCACCACCAGGACCTGACCCTGCTGAAAG
CTCTCGTGCGGCAGCAGCTGCCTGAGAAGTACAAAGAGATTTTCTTCGACCAGAGCAAGAACGGCTACGC
CGGCTACATCGATGGCGGAGCCAGCCAGGAAGAGTTCTACAAGTTCATCAAGCCCATCCTGGAAAAGATG
GACGGCACCGAGGAACTGCTCGTGAAGCTGAACAGAGAGGACCTGCTGCGGAAGCAGCGGACCTTCGACA
ACGGCAGCATCCCCCACCAGATCCACCTGGGAGAGCTGCACGCCATTCTGCGGCGGCAGGAAGATTTTTA
CCCATTCCTGAAGGACAACCGGGAAAAGATCGAGAAGATCCTGACCTTCCGCATCCCCTACTACGTGGGC
CCTCTGGCCAGGGGAAACAGCAGATTCGCCTGGATGACCAGAAAGAGCGAGGAAACCATCACCCCCTGGA
ACTTCGAGGAAGTGGTGGACAAGGGCGCCAGCGCCCAGAGCTTCATCGAGCGGATGACCAACTTCGATAA
GAACCTGCCCAACGAGAAGGTGCTGCCCAAGCACAGCCTGCTGTACGAGTACTTCACCGTGTACAACGAG
CTGACCAAAGTGAAATACGTGACCGAGGGAATGAGAAAGCCCGCCTTCCTGAGCGGCGAGCAGAAAAAAG
CCATCGTGGACCTGCTGTTCAAGACCAACCGGAAAGTGACCGTGAAGCAGCTGAAAGAGGACTACTTCAA
GAAAATCGAGTGCTTCGACTCCGTGGAAATCTCCGGCGTGGAAGATCGGTTCAACGCCTCCCTGGGCACA
TACCACGATCTGCTGAAAATTATCAAGGACAAGGACTTCCTGGACAATGAGGAAAACGAGGACATTCTGG
AAGATATCGTGCTGACCCTGACACTGTTTGAGGACAGAGAGATGATCGAGGAACGGCTGAAAACCTATGC
CCACCTGTTCGACGACAAAGTGATGAAGCAGCTGAAGCGGCGGAGATACACCGGCTGGGGCAGGCTGAGC
CGGAAGCTGATCAACGGCATCCGGGACAAGCAGTCCGGCAAGACAATCCTGGATTTCCTGAAGTCCGACG
GCTTCGCCAACAGAAACTTCATGCAGCTGATCCACGACGACAGCCTGACCTTTAAAGAGGACATCCAGAA
AGCCCAGGTGTCCGGCCAGGGCGATAGCCTGCACGAGCACATTGCCAATCTGGCCGGCAGCCCCGCCATT
AAGAAGGGCATCCTGCAGACAGTGAAGGTGGTGGACGAGCTCGTGAAAGTGATGGGCCGGCACAAGCCCG
AGAACATCGTGATCGAAATGGCCAGAGAGAACCAGACCACCCAGAAGGGACAGAAGAACAGCCGCGAGAG
AATGAAGCGGATCGAAGAGGGCATCAAAGAGCTGGGCAGCCAGATCCTGAAAGAACACCCCGTGGAAAAC
ACCCAGCTGCAGAACGAGAAGCTGTACCTGTACTACCTGCAGAATGGGCGGGATATGTACGTGGACCAGG
AACTGGACATCAACCGGCTGTCCGACTACGATGTGGACGCTATCGTGCCTCAGAGCTTTCTGAAGGACGA
CTCCATCGATAACAAAGTGCTGACTCGGAGCGACAAGAACCGGGGCAAGAGCGACAACGTGCCCTCCGAA
GAGGTCGTGAAGAAGATGAAGAACTACTGGCGCCAGCTGCTGAATGCCAAGCTGATTACCCAGAGGAAGT
TCGACAATCTGACCAAGGCCGAGAGAGGCGGCCTGAGCGAACTGGATAAGGCCGGCTTCATCAAGAGACA
GCTGGTGGAAACCCGGCAGATCACAAAGCACGTGGCACAGATCCTGGACTCCCGGATGAACACTAAGTAC
GACGAGAACGACAAACTGATCCGGGAAGTGAAAGTGATCACCCTGAAGTCCAAGCTGGTGTCCGATTTCC
GGAAGGATTTCCAGTTTTACAAAGTGCGCGAGATCAACAACTACCACCACGCCCACGACGCCTACCTGAA
CGCCGTCGTGGGAACCGCCCTGATCAAAAAGTACCCTAAGCTGGAAAGCGAGTTCGTGTACGGCGACTAC
AAGGTGTACGACGTGCGGAAGATGATCGCCAAGAGCGAGCAGGAAATCGGCAAGGCTACCGCCAAGTACT
TCTTCTACAGCAACATCATGAACTTTTTCAAGACCGAGATTACCCTGGCCAACGGCGAGATCCGGAAGCG
GCCTCTGATCGAGACAAACGGCGAAACAGGCGAGATCGTGTGGGATAAGGGCCGGGACTTTGCCACCGTG
CGGAAAGTGCTGTCTATGCCCCAAGTGAATATCGTGAAAAAGACCGAGGTGCAGACAGGCGGCTTCAGCA
AAGAGTCTATCCTGCCCAAGAGGAACAGCGACAAGCTGATCGCCAGAAAGAAGGACTGGGACCCTAAGAA
GTACGGCGGCTTCGACAGCCCCACCGTGGCCTATTCTGTGCTGGTGGTGGCCAAAGTGGAAAAGGGCAAG
TCCAAGAAACTGAAGAGTGTGAAAGAGCTGCTGGGGATCACCATCATGGAAAGAAGCAGCTTCGAGAAGA
ATCCCATCGACTTTCTGGAAGCCAAGGGCTACAAAGAAGTGAAAAAGGACCTGATCATCAAGCTGCCTAA
GTACTCCCTGTTCGAGCTGGAAAACGGCCGGAAGAGAATGCTGGCCTCTGCCGGCGAACTGCAGAAGGGA
AACGAACTGGCCCTGCCCTCCAAATATGTGAACTTCCTGTACCTGGCCAGCCACTATGAGAAGCTGAAGG
GCTCCCCCGAGGATAATGAGCAGAAACAGCTGTTTGTGGAACAGCACAAACACTACCTGGACGAGATCAT
CGAGCAGATCAGCGAGTTCTCCAAGAGAGTGATCCTGGCCGACGCTAATCTGGACAAGGTGCTGAGCGCC
TACAACAAGCACAGAGACAAGCCTATCAGAGAGCAGGCCGAGAATATCATCCACCTGTTTACCCTGACCA
ATCTGGGAGCCCCTGCCGCCTTCAAGTACTTTGACACCACCATCGACCGGAAGAGGTACACCAGCACCAA
AGAGGTGCTGGACGCCACCCTGATCCACCAGAGCATCACCGGCCTGTACGAGACACGGATCGACCTGTCT
CAGCTGGGAGGCGACGCCTATCCCTATGACGTGCCCGATTATGCCAGCCTGGGCAGCGGCTCCCCCAAGA
AAAAACGCAAGGTGGAAGATCCTAAGAAAAAGCGGAAAGTGAGCGGCCGCGCTACTAACTTCAGCCTGCT
GAAGCAGGCTGGAGACGTGGAGGAGAACCCTGGACCTGTGAGCAAGGGCGAGGAGGATAACATGGCCATC
ATCAAGGAGTTCATGCGCTTCAAGGTGCACATGGAGGGCTCCGTGAACGGCCACGAGTTCGAGATCGAGG
GCGAGGGCGAGGGCCGCCCCTACGAGGGCACCCAGACCGCCAAGCTGAAGGTGACCAAGGGCGGCCCCCT
GCCCTTCGCCTGGGACATCCTGTCCCCTCAGTTCATGTACGGCTCCAAGGCCTACGTGAAGCACCCCGCC
GACATCCCCGACTACTTGAAGCTGTCCTTCCCCGAGGGCTTCAAGTGGGAGCGCGTGATGAACTTCGAGG
ACGGCGGCGTGGTGACCGTGACCCAGGACTCCTCCCTGCAGGACGGCGAGTTCATCTACAAGGTGAAGCT
GCGCGGCACCAACTTCCCCTCCGACGGCCCCGTAATGCAGAAGAAGACCATGGGCTGGGAGGCCTCCTCC
GAGCGGATGTACCCCGAGGACGGCGCCCTGAAGGGCGAGATCAAGCAGAGGCTGAAGCTGAAGGACGGCG
GCCACTACGACGCTGAGGTCAAGACCACCTACAAGGCCAAGAAGCCCGTGCAGCTGCCCGGCGCCTACAA
CGTCAACATCAAGTTGGACATCACCTCCCACAACGAGGACTACACCATCGTGGAACAGTACGAACGCGCC
GAGGGCCGCCACTCCACCGGCGGCATGGACGAGCTGTACAAGTAAGCGATCGCCCTGCAGGCATGCAAGC
TTGATATCAAGCTTATCGATAATCAACCTCTGGATTACAAAATTTGTGAAAGATTGACTGGTATTCTTAA
CTATGTTGCTCCTTTTACGCTATGTGGATACGCTGCTTTAATGCCTTTGTATCATGCTATTGCTTCCCGT
ATGGCTTTCATTTTCTCCTCCTTGTATAAATCCTGGTTGCTGTCTCTTTATGAGGAGTTGTGGCCCGTTG
TCAGGCAACGTGGCGTGGTGTGCACTGTGTTTGCTGACGCAACCCCCACTGGTTGGGGCATTGCCACCAC
CTGTCAGCTCCTTTCCGGGACTTTCGCTTTCCCCCTCCCTATTGCCACGGCGGAACTCATCGCCGCCTGC
CTTGCCCGCTGCTGGACAGGGGCTCGGCTGTTGGGCACTGACAATTCCGTGGTGTTGTCGGGGAAATCAT
CGTCCTTTCCTTGGCTGCTCGCCTGTGTTGCCACCTGGATTCTGCGCGGGACGTCCTTCTGCTACGTCCC
TTCGGCCCTCAATCCAGCGGACCTTCCTTCCCGCGGCCTGCTGCCGGCTCTGCGGCCTCTTCCGCGTCTT
CGCCTTCGCCCTCAGACGAGTCGGATCTCCCTTTGGGCCGCCTCCCCGCATCGATACCGTCGACCTCGAG
GGAATTAATTCGAGCTCGGTACCTTTAAGACCAATGACTTACAAGGCAGCTGTAGATCTTAGCCACTTTT
TAAAAGAAAAGGGGGGACTGGAAGGGCTAATTCACTCCCAACGAAGACAAGATCTGCTTTTTGCTTGTAC
TGGGTCTCTCTGGTTAGACCAGATCTGAGCCTGGGAGCTCTCTGGCTAACTAGGGAACCCACTGCTTAAG
CCTCAATAAAGCTTGCCTTGAGTGCTTCAAGTAGTGTGTGCCCGTCTGTTGTGTGACTCTGGTAACTAGA
GATCCCTCAGACCCTTTTAGTCAGTGT
